>Addgene plasmid #215779 | pBH116 | addgene full sequence | sequence record 430546 | Addgene NGS Result
GTTTAACGGTTGTGGACAACAAGCCAGGGATGTAACGCACTGAGAAGCCCTTAGAGCCTCTCAAAGCAAT
TTTGAGTGACACAGGAACACTTAACGGCTGACATGGGAATTCCCCTCCACCGCGGTGGTACAAAGAAAAT
TCGACAAACTGTTATTTTTCTATCTATTTATTTGAATTGTGAGCGGATAACAATTACCTTTGTCGGCAAT
TGTGAGCGGATAACAATTAAATAAAGATATTCTCGTCAAACAAATATAAATAATATAAACATGGTTTTTA
CTCTGGAAGATTTTGTTGGCGATTGGCGTCAGACCGCGGGTTATAATTTGGATCAAGTCCTGGAACAGGG
TGGCGTAAGCTCTCTGTTCCAGAACCTGGGTGTGAGCGTGACGCCGATTCAGCGCATCGTTCTGTCCGGC
GAGAACGGTCTGAAAATTGATATTCATGTGATCATCCCGTACGAAGGCCTGAGCGGTGACCAAATGGGTC
AAATCGAGAAAATCTTTAAAGTCGTCTACCCAGTTGACGATCACCACTTCAAGGTTATCTTGCATTACGG
TACGCTGGTGATTGATGGTGTGACCCCGAATATGATTGACTATTTCGGCCGTCCGTATGAAGGCATTGCC
GTTTTTGACGGTAAAAAGATCACCGTCACCGGTACCCTGTGGAATGGCAATAAGATTATTGACGAGCGTC
TGATTAACCCGGACGGCAGCCTGCTGTTCCGCGTGACCATCAACGGTGTCACGGGTTGGCGTCTGTGCGA
GCGCATCCTGGCATAATGAACTGCACTTGCTTTGATAATTAATGATAAACAATCTAAAAGCACTCTAATC
GTTATCGGAGTGCTTTTAGATTACTAATCAAATTGCTTCTACTAATTGCCTATCTTCCAGTGATGGAACA
GCATTTGTGCATTGGCTGCAACAATCAGCCTTGATCTGGAAGAAGCAATGAAAGCTGCTGTTAAGTCTCC
GAATCAGGTATTGTTCCTGACAGGTGTATTCCCATCCGGTAAACGCGGATACTTTGCAGTTGATCTGACT
CAGGAATAAATTATAAATTAAGGTAAGAAGATTGTAGGATAAGCTAATGAAATAGAAAAAGGATGCCGTC
ACACAACTTGTCGGCATTCTTTTTTGTTTTATTAGTTGAAAATATAGTGAAAAAGTTGCCTAAATATGTA
TGTTAACAAATTATTTGTCGTAACTTTGCACTCCAAATCTGTTTTTAACATATGGCACTAGTGAAACCAG
TAACGTTATACGATGTCGCAGAGTATGCCGGTGTCTCTTATCAGACCGTTTCCCGCGTGGTGAACCAGGC
CAGCCACGTTTCTGCGAAAACGCGGGAAAAAGTGGAAGCGGCGATGGCGGAGCTCAATTACATTCCCAAC
CGCGTGGCACAACAACTGGCGGGCAAAGCGTCGCATACCATTGGCATGTTGATCACTGCCAGTACCAATC
CTTTCTATTCAGAACTGGTGCGTGGCGTTGAACGCAGCTGCTTCGAACGCGGTTATAGTCTCGATCTTTG
CAATACCGAAGGCGATGAACAGCGGATGAATCGCAATCTGGAAACGCTGATGCAAAAACGCGTTGATGGC
TTGCTGTTACTGTGCACCGAAACGCATCAACCTTCGCGTGAAATCATGCAACGTTATCCGACAGTGCCTA
CTGTGATGATGGACTGGGCTCCGTTCGATGGCGACAGCGATCTTATTCAGGATAACTCGTTGCTGGGCGG
AGACTTAGCAACGCAATATCTGATCGATAAAGGTCATACCCGTATCGCCTGTATTACCGGCCCGCTGGAT
AAAACTCCGGCGCGCCTGCGGTTGGAAGGTTATCGGGCGGCGATGAAACGTGCGGGTCTCAACATTCCTG
ATGGCTATGAAGTCACTGGTGATTTTGAATTTAACGGCGGGTTTGACGCTATGCGCCAACTGCTATCACA
TCCGCTGCGTCCTCAGGCCGTCTTTACCGGAAATGACGCTATGGCTGTTGGCGTTTACCAGGCGTTATAT
CAGGCAGAGTTACAGGTTCCGCAGGATATCGCGGTGATTGGCTATGACGATATCGAACTGGCAAGCTTTA
TGACGCCACCATTAACCACTATCCACCAACCGAAAGATGAACTGGGGGAGCTGGCGATTGATGTACTCAT
CCATCGGATAACCCAGCCGACCCTTCAGCAACAACGATTACAACTTACTCCGATTCTGATGGAACGCGGT
TCGGCTTAGCTGGTGAAAAGAAAAACCACCCTGGCGCCCAATACGCAAACCGCCTCTCCCCGCGCGTTGG
CCGATTCATTAATGCAGCTGGCACGACAGGTTTCCCGACTGGAAAGCGGGCAGTGAGCTTTCCTCGGTAC
CAAATTCCAGAAAAGAGGCCTCCCGAAAGGGGGGCCTTTTTTCGTTTTGGTCCTACTTGTGCCTGTTCTA
TTTCCGAACCGACCGCTTGTATGAATGCATCAAAATTCGTTTTCTCTACGTTGGATTCCTTGTTGCTCAT
ATTGTGATGATAATTTCTACAAATATAGTCATTGGTAACTATCTATGAAACTGTTTGATACTTTTATAGT
TGATTAAACTTGTTCATGGCATTTGCCTTAATATCATCCGCTATGTCAATGTAGGGTTTCATAGCTTTGT
AGTCGCTGTGTCCCGTCCATTTCATGACCACCTGTGCCGGGATTCCGAGAGCCAGCGCATTGCAGATGAA
TGTCCTTTTTCCTGCATGGGTACTGAGCAAAGCGTATTTGGGTGTGACTTCATCAATACGTTCATTTCCC
TTGTAGTAGGTTTCCCGTACAGGCTCGTTGATTTCTGCCAGTTCACCCAGCTCTTTCAGGTAATCGTTCA
TCTTCTGGTTGCTGATGACGGGCAGAGCCATGTAATTCTCGAAATGGATGTCCTTGTATTTGTCCAGTAT
GGCTTTGCTGTATTTGTTCAGTTCAATCGTCAGGCTGTCGGCAGTCTTGACTGTGGTTATTTCGATGTGG
TCGGACTTCACATCGCTTCTTTTCAGATTGCGAACATCCGAATACCGCAAACTCGTAAAGCAGCAGAACA
GGAAAACATCACGCACACGTTCCAGGTATTGCTTATCCTTGGGTATCTGGTAGTCTTTCAGCTTGTTCAG
TTCATCCCAAGTCAGGAAGATTACTTTTTTCGAGGTGGTTTTCAGTTTCGGTTTGAACGTATCGTATGCA
ATGTTCTGATGATGTCCTTTCTTGAAGCTCCAGCGCAGGAACCATTTGAGGAATCCCATTTGCTTGCCGA
TGGTGCTGTTTCTCATATCCTTGGTGTCACGCAGGAAGTTGACGTATTCGTTCAATCCAAACTCGTTGAA
ATAGTTGAACGTTGCATCCTCCTTGAACTCTTTGAGGTGGTTCCTCACTGCTGCAAATTTTTCATAGGTG
GATGCCGTCCAGTTATTCTGGTTACCGCACTCTTTTACAAACTCATCGAACACCTCCCAAAAGCTGACAG
GGGCTTCTTCCGGCTGTTCTTCACTGGTGTCTTTCATTCTCATGTTGAAAGCTTCCTTCAACTGTTGGGT
CGTTGGCATGACCTCCTGCACCTCAAATTCCTTGAAAATATTCTGGATTTCGGCATAGTATTTCAGCAAG
TCCGTATTGATTTCGGCTGCACTTTGCTTTAGCTTGTTGGTACATCCGTTCTTTACCCGCTGCTTATCTA
CATCCCATTTGGCTACGTCAATCCGGTAGCCCGTTGTAAACTCGATACGTTGGCTGGCAAAGATGACACG
CATACGGATGGGTACGTTCTCTACGATTGGCACACCGTTCTTTTTCCGGCTCTCCAATGCAAAAATGATG
TTGCGCTTGATATTCATAATTGGGTGCGTTTGAAATTCTACACCCAAATATACACCCAATTATTGAGATA
GCAAAAGACATTTAGAAACATTTACTTTTACTCTATATTGTAATTTACACTTGATTATCAGTCGTTTGCA
GTTTTATGATATTCTGTGAAAGTATAAGTTCGAGAGCCTGTCTCTCCGCAAAAAACGCTGAAAATCAGCA
GATTGCAAAACAAACACCCTGTTTTACACCCAAGAATGTAAAGTCGGGTGTTTTTGTTTTATTTAAGATA
ATACAACCACTACATAATAAAAGAGTAGCGATATTAAAAGAATCCGATGAGAAAAGACTAATATTTATCT
ATCCATTCAGTTTGATTTCTCAGGACTTTACATCGTCCTGAAAGTATTTGTTGGTACCGAGGACGCGTAA
ACATTTACAGTTGCATGTGGCCTATTGTTTTTAGCCGTTAAATATTTTATAACTATTAAATAGCGATACA
AATTGTTCGAAACTAATATTGTTTATATCATATATTCTCGCATGTTTTAAAGCTTTATTAAATTGATTTT
TTGTAAACAGTTTTTCGTACTCTTTGTTAACCCATTTCATTACAAAAGTTTCATATTTTTTTCTCTCTTT
AAATGCCATTTTTGCTGGCTTTCTTTTTAATACAATTAATGTGCTATCCACTTTAGGTTTTGGATGGAAA
TAATACCTAGGAATTTTTGCTAATATAGAAATATCTACCTCTGCCATTAACAGCAATGCTAGTGATCTGT
TTGTATCTAATAACATTTTAGCAAAACCATATTCCACTATTAAATAACTTATTGTGGCTGAACTTTCAAA
AACAATTTTTCGAATTATATTTGTGCTTATGTTGTAAGGTATGCTGCCAAATATTTTATATGGATTGTGG
CTAGGAAATGTAAATTTCAGTATATCATCATTTACTATTTGATAGTTAGGATAATTTAAGAGCTTATTAC
GAGTTACCTCACATAATTTAGAATCAATTTCTATCGCCGTTACAAAATTACATCTCTTTACCAATCCAGC
AGTAAAATGACCTTTCCCTGCACCTATTTCAAAGATGTTATCTTTTTCATCTAAACTTATGCAATTCATT
ATTTTTTCTATGTGATATTTTGAAGTAATAAAATTTTGACTATCTTTTATATTTACTTTGTTCATTATAA
CCTCTCCTTAATTTATTGCATCTCTTTTCGAATATTTATGTTTTTTGAGAAAAGAACGTACTCATGGTTC
ATCCCGATATGCGTATCGGTCTGTATATCAGCAACTTTCTATGTGTTTCAACTACAATAGTCATCTATTC
TCATCTTTCTGAGTCCACCCCCTGCAAAGCCCCTCTTTACGACATAAAAATTCGGTCGGAAAAGGTATGC
AAAAGATGTTTCTCTCTTTAAGAGAAACTCTTCGGGATGCAAAAATATGAAAATAACTCCAATTCACCAA
ATTATATAGCGACTTTTTTACAAAATGCTAAAATTTGTTGATTTCCGTCAAGCAATTGTTGAGCAAAAAT
GTCTTTTACGATAAAATGATACCTCAATATCAACTGTTTAGCAAAACGATATTTCTCTTAAAGAGAGAAA
CACCTTTTTGTTCACCAATCCCCGACTTTTAATCCCGCGGCCATGATTGAAAAAGGAAGAGTATGAGTAT
TCAACATTTCCGTGTCGCCCTTATTCCCTTTTTTGCGGCATTTTGCCTTCCTGTTTTTGCTCACCCAGAA
ACGCTGGTGAAAGTAAAAGATGCTGAAGATCAGTTGGGTGCACGAGTGGGTTACATCGAACTGGATCTCA
ACAGCGGTAAGATCCTTGAGAGTTTTCGCCCCGAAGAACGTTTTCCAATGATGAGCACTTTTAAAGTTCT
GCTATGTGGCGCGGTATTATCCCGTATTGACGCCGGGCAAGAGCAACTCGGTCGCCGCATACACTATTCT
CAGAATGACTTGGTTGAGTACTCACCAGTCACAGAAAAGCATCTTACGGATGGCATGACAGTAAGAGAAT
TATGCAGTGCTGCCATAACCATGAGTGATAACACTGCGGCCAACTTACTTCTGACAACGATCGGAGGACC
GAAGGAGCTAACCGCTTTTTTGCACAACATGGGGGATCATGTAACTCGCCTTGATCGTTGGGAACCGGAG
CTGAATGAAGCCATACCAAACGACGAGCGTGACACCACGATGCCTGTAGCAATGGCAACAACGTTGCGCA
AACTATTAACTGGCGAACTACTTACTCTAGCTTCCCGGCAACAATTAATAGACTGGATGGAGGCGGATAA
AGTTGCAGGACCACTTCTGCGCTCGGCCCTTCCGGCTGGCTGGTTTATTGCTGATAAATCTGGAGCCGGT
GAGCGTGGGTCTCGCGGTATCATTGCAGCACTGGGGCCAGATGGTAAGCCCTCCCGTATCGTAGTTATCT
ACACGACGGGGAGTCAGGCAACTATGGATGAACGAAATAGACAGATCGCTGAGATAGGTGCCTCACTGAT
TAAGCATTGGTAACTGTCAGACCAAGTTTACTCATAACGCGTCAATTCGAGGGGGATCAATTCCGTGATA
GGTGGGCTGCCCTTCCTGGTTGGCTTGGTTTCATCAGCCATCCGCTTGCCCTCATCTGTTACGCCGGCGG
TAGCCGGCCAGCCTCGCAGAGCAGGATTCCCGTTGAGCACCGCCAGGTGCGAATAAGGGACAGTGAAGAA
GGAACACCCGCTCGCGGGTGGGCCTACTTCACCTATCCTGCCCGGCTGACGCCGTTGGATACACCAAGGA
AAGTCTACACGAACCCTTTGGCAAAATCCTGTATATCGTGCGAAAAAGGATGGATATACCGAAAAAATCG
CTATAATGACCCCGAAGCAGGGTTATGCAGCGGAAAACGGAATTGATCCGGCCACGATGCGTCCGGCGTA
GAGGATCTGAAGATCAGCAGTTCAACCTGTTGATAGTACGTACTAAGCTCTCATGTTTCACGTACTAAGC
TCTCATGTTTAACGTACTAAGCTCTCATGTTTAACGAACTAAACCCTCATGGCTAACGTACTAAGCTCTC
ATGGCTAACGTACTAAGCTCTCATGTTTCACGTACTAAGCTCTCATGTTTGAACAATAAAATTAATATAA
ATCAGCAACTTAAATAGCCTCTAAGGTTTTAAGTTTTATAAGAAAAAAAAGAATATATAAGGCTTTTAAA
GCTTTTAAG
Features (pLannotate 1.2.2; 11 found; start..end, strand, type, name):
    177..193     +  protein_bind   lac operator: The lac repressor binds to the lac operator to inhibit transcription in E. coli. This inhibition can be relieved by adding lactose or isopropyl-β-D-thiogalactopyranoside (IPTG). lac repressor encoded by lacI
    210..226     +  protein_bind   lac operator: The lac repressor binds to the lac operator to inhibit transcription in E. coli. This inhibition can be relieved by adding lactose or isopropyl-β-D-thiogalactopyranoside (IPTG). lac repressor encoded by lacI
    268..783     +  CDS            LUCI_OPLGR (fragment): Experimental evidence at protein level: Swiss-Prot protein existence level 1. Catalytic subunit of oplophorus-luciferin 2-monooxygenase. Oxidoreductase that converts coelenterazine (the oplophorus luciferin) to coelenteramide under emission of blue light with a maximum at 454 nm. Is also active with bisdeoxycoelenterazine. From Oplophorus gracilirostris (Luminous shrimp).
   1263..2246    +  CDS            rbsR: RBSR_ECOLI - Experimental evidence at protein level: Swiss-Prot protein existence level 1. Transcriptional repressor for the ribose rbsDACBK operon. RbsR binds to a region of perfect dyad symmetry spanning the rbs operon transcriptional start site. The affinity for the rbs operator is reduced by addition of ribose, consistent with ribose being the inducer of the operon. From Escherichia coli (strain K12).
   2250..2366    +  CDS            lacI (fragment): lac repressor; lacI; The lac repressor binds to the lac operator to inhibit transcription in E. coli. This inhibition can be relieved by adding lactose or isopropyl-β-D-thiogalactopyranoside (IPTG).
   4307..5035    -  CDS            ermC': ERM_BACIU - Experimental evidence at protein level: Swiss-Prot protein existence level 1. This protein produces a dimethylation of the adenine residue at position 2085 in 23S rRNA, resulting in reduced affinity between ribosomes and macrolide-lincosamide-streptogramin B antibiotics. From Bacillus subtilis.
   5506..5522    +  promoter       AmpR promoter (fragment): bla
   5523..6383    +  CDS            AmpR: β-lactamase; bla; confers resistance to ampicillin, carbenicillin, and related antibiotics
   6436..6481    -  CDS            traJ (fragment): oriT-recognizing protein; traJ
   6514..6623    -  oriT           oriT: incP origin of transfer
   6794..103     +  rep_origin     R6K γ ori (across the origin): γ replication origin from E. coli plasmid R6K; requires the R6K initiator protein pi for replication
