[The description below was written by a language model from this plasmid's Addgene catalogue record and pLannotate feature annotations shown in this document.]
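Description:
pBH116 is a 7.1 kb bacterial expression and synthetic-biology plasmid built on an NBU2 (R6K/RP4) backbone for engineering Bacteroides. It replicates from the R6K γ origin, which depends on the pi initiator protein and so is maintained only in pir-expressing E. coli hosts such as Pir1, where it is selected with ampicillin through the β-lactamase gene. An incP (RP4) oriT with an adjacent traJ fragment allows conjugative mobilisation from E. coli into Bacteroides, where the plasmid cannot replicate. NBU2-type vectors generally persist in Bacteroides by integrating into the chromosome, although no integrase or attachment site is annotated in the feature table. An erm-family rRNA methylase gene provides the erythromycin selection used in Bacteroides.

The payload is a two-part transcriptional logic unit assembled by Golden Gate cloning. The first part is anti-RbsR(YQR), expressed from the Bt1311 promoter. Its coding region is annotated mostly as E. coli RbsR, the ribose-responsive repressor, followed by a short lacI-derived fragment, which suggests an engineered chimeric LacI/GalR-family regulator. The "anti" designation and "YQR" label presumably denote an inverted ligand response and a particular DNA-recognition variant, but the record does not define them. The second part is a NanoLuc luciferase reporter, annotated as an Oplophorus luciferase fragment, driven by the P(O1) promoter. Two lac operator sites lie just upstream of the reporter and presumably serve as the regulator's binding sites. Luminescence therefore reports the regulator's activity at its operator, and the plasmid fits work on programmable gene circuits in Bacteroides species and consortia.
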