Addgene plasmid #215779: pBH116
Purpose: NBU2 backbone with anti-RbsR(YQR) and P(O1)_nanoluc
Depositing lab: Corey Wilson. Depositing organization: Georgia Institute of Technology. Publication: Transcriptional programming in a Bacteroides consortium. Huang BD, Groseclose TM, Wilson CJ. Nat Commun. 2022 Jul 6;13(1):3901. doi: 10.1038/s41467-022-31614-8. PubMed 35794179.
Backbone
  Vector backbone: NBU2 (R6K/RP4)
  Vector type: Bacterial Expression, Synthetic Biology
  Selectable markers: Erythromycin (Bacteroides)
Growth in bacteria
  Bacterial resistance: Ampicillin, 100 μg/mL
  Growth temperature: 37°C
  Growth strain: Pir1
  Copy number: High Copy
Gene/Insert 1
  Gene/Insert name: anti-RbsR(YQR)
  Insert size (bp): 999
  Promoter: Bt1311
  Cloning method: Golden Gate
  Sequencing primers: 5′ AGCGGTCGGTTCGGAAATAG
Gene/Insert 2
  Gene/Insert name: Nanoluc
  Insert size (bp): 516
  Promoter: P(O1)
  Cloning method: Golden Gate
  Sequencing primers: 5′ GATGTAACGCACTGAGAAGC
Terms and licenses: Academic/Nonprofit Terms; Industry Terms: Not Available to Industry
How to cite: pBH116 was a gift from Corey Wilson (Addgene plasmid # 215779 ; http://n2t.net/addgene:215779 ; RRID:Addgene_215779)
